Addgene plasmid #222921: pPB-cT3G-cERH-LHX8
Purpose: PiggyBac transposon plasmid for doxycycline inducible expression of LHX8
Depositing lab: George Church. Depositing organization: Harvard Medical School. Publication: Rapid Human Oogonia-like Cell Specification via Combinatorial Transcription Factor-Directed Differentiation. Pierson Smela M, Kramme CC, Fortuna PRJ, Wolf B, Srikar Kavirayuni V, Adams J, Ma C, Velychko S, Widocki U, Goel S, Chen T, Vincoff S, Dong E, Kohman RE, Kobayashi M, Shioda T, Church GM, Chatterjee P. bioRxiv 2022.07.11.499564 10.1101/2022.07.11.499564.
Backbone
  Vector backbone: pPB-cT3G-cERH
  Vector type: Mammalian Expression
  Selectable markers: Hygromycin
Growth in bacteria
  Bacterial resistance: Ampicillin, 100 μg/mL
  Growth temperature: 37°C
  Growth strain: NEB Stable
  Copy number: High Copy
Gene/Insert
  Gene/Insert name: LHX8
  Species: H. sapiens (human)
  Entrez Gene: LHX8 (a.k.a. LHX7)
  Cloning method: Gibson Cloning
Terms and licenses: Academic/Nonprofit Terms; Industry Terms: Not Available to Industry
Depositor comments: Please visit https://doi.org/10.1101/2022.07.11.499564 for bioRxiv preprint
How to cite: pPB-cT3G-cERH-LHX8 was a gift from George Church (Addgene plasmid # 222921 ; http://n2t.net/addgene:222921 ; RRID:Addgene_222921)
