[The description below was written by a language model from this plasmid's Addgene catalogue record and pLannotate feature annotations shown in this document.]
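Description:
pPB-cT3G-cERH-LHX8 is a mammalian expression plasmid of about 7.8 kb built on the pPB-cT3G-cERH backbone. It is catalogued as a PiggyBac transposon vector for doxycycline-inducible expression of human LHX8, a LIM-homeobox transcription factor. In bacteria it is maintained through a high-copy ColE1/pUC-type origin and selected with ampicillin via the β-lactamase gene. Short remnants of lac, lacZα, rop and bom sequences reflect the cloning-vector ancestry. The automated annotation does not flag the PiggyBac terminal repeats, so their positions cannot be given from the feature table, although the catalogue entry identifies the plasmid as a transposon. Such a vector would normally be co-delivered with a PiggyBac transposase source to integrate the cargo into the host genome.

The payload is an all-in-one Tet-On system arranged as two divergent cassettes. In one direction, a third-generation Tet-responsive promoter (annotated as TRE3G and tight TRE fragments) drives the LHX8 coding sequence. The coding sequence is flanked by Gateway attB1 and attB2 sites, although the record lists Gibson assembly as the cloning method, and it is followed by a small fragment of HA-tag sequence and an SV40 polyadenylation signal. The record does not state whether that HA fragment is translated as a tag. In the opposite direction, a CMV enhancer fused to the EF-1α core promoter constitutively expresses an rtTA3-type reverse tetracycline transactivator. The hygromycin resistance gene lies downstream and ends in its own SV40 poly(A); the element linking the two coding sequences is not annotated. Hygromycin selects stably integrated cells, and adding doxycycline lets the transactivator switch on LHX8. The associated work used combinatorial transcription factor expression to direct differentiation toward human oogonia-like cells.
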