Features (pLannotate 1.2.2; 25 found; start..end, strand, type, name):
      1..17      +  protein_bind   lac operator: The lac repressor binds to the lac operator to inhibit transcription in E. coli. This inhibition can be relieved by adding lactose or isopropyl-β-D-thiogalactopyranoside (IPTG). lac repressor encoded by lacI
    305..386     -  polyA_signal   SV40 poly(A) signal: SV40 polyadenylation signal
    409..492     -  CDS            large T antigen (fragment): large T antigen from SV40 (simian virus 40)
    503..1528    -  CDS            HygR: aminoglycoside phosphotransferase from E. coli; aph(4)-Ia; confers resistance to hygromycin
   1601..1711    -  CDS            VP48: 3 tandem repeats of the minimal activation domain of herpes simplex virus VP16 (Cheng et al., 2013)
   1641..2338    -  CDS            rtTA3 (fragment): reverse tetracycline transactivator 3 activates expression from Tet-responsive promoters in the presence of doxycycline
   2391..2602    -  promoter       EF-1α core promoter: core promoter for human elongation factor EF-1α
   2603..2982    -  enhancer       CMV enhancer: human cytomegalovirus immediate early enhancer
   3183..3431    +  promoter       TRE3GV promoter (fragment): 3rd-generation Tet-responsive promoter that can be activated by binding of Tet-On® 3G, optimized for retroviral and lentiviral vectors
   3438..3479    +  promoter       tight TRE promoter (fragment): Tet-responsive promoter PTight, consisting of seven tet operator sequences followed by the minimal CMV promoter
   3542..3566    +  protein_bind   attB1: mutant version of attB; recombination site for the Gateway® BP reaction BP Clonase™
   3575..4612    +  CDS            LHX8: LHX8_HUMAN - Experimental evidence at protein level: Swiss-Prot protein existence level 1. Transcription factor involved in differentiation of certain neurons and mesenchymal cells. From Homo sapiens (Human).
   4617..4641    -  protein_bind   attB2: mutant version of attB; recombination site for the Gateway® BP reaction BP Clonase™
   4643..4671    +  CDS            3xHA (fragment): three tandem HA epitope tags
   4683..4817    -  polyA_signal   SV40 poly(A) signal: SV40 polyadenylation signal
   5130..5287    +  CDS            lacZα (fragment): LacZα fragment of β-galactosidase; lacZ fragment
   5293..5392    -  misc_feature   bom (fragment): basis of mobility region from pBR322
   5496..5531    -  CDS            rop (fragment): Rop protein, which maintains plasmids at low copy number; rop
   5627..5731    +  promoter       AmpR promoter: bla
   5732..6592    +  CDS            AmpR: β-lactamase; bla; confers resistance to ampicillin, carbenicillin, and related antibiotics
   6763..7351    +  rep_origin     ori: high-copy-number ColE1/pMB1/pBR322/pUC origin of replication
   7534..7626    +  CDS            lacI (fragment): lac repressor; lacI; The lac repressor binds to the lac operator to inhibit transcription in E. coli. This inhibition can be relieved by adding lactose or isopropyl-β-D-thiogalactopyranoside (IPTG).
   7632..7715    +  CDS            lacI (fragment): lac repressor; lacI; The lac repressor binds to the lac operator to inhibit transcription in E. coli. This inhibition can be relieved by adding lactose or isopropyl-β-D-thiogalactopyranoside (IPTG).
   7728..7749    +  protein_bind   CAP binding site: CAP binding activates transcription in the presence of cAMP. E. coli catabolite activator protein
   7764..7794    +  promoter       lac promoter: promoter for the E. coli lac operon
>Addgene plasmid #222921 | pPB-cT3G-cERH-LHX8 | addgene full sequence | sequence record 439434 | Addgene NGS Result
TTGTGAGCGGATAACAATTTCACACAGGAAACAGCTATGACCATGATTACGCCAAGGTCGACTTAACCCT
AGAAAGATAATCATATTGTGACGTACGTTAAAGATAATCATGCGTAAAATTGACGCATGTGTTTTATCGG
TCTGTATATCGAGGTTTATTTATTAATTTGAATAGATATTAAGTTTTATTATATTTACACTTACATACTA
ATAATAAATTCAACAAACAATTTATTTATGTTTATTTATTTATTAAAAAAAAACAAAAACTCAAAATTTC
TTCTATAAAGTAACAAAACTTTTAGCAGTGAAAAAAATGCTTTATTTGTGAAATTTGTGATGCTATTGCT
TTATTTGTAACCATTATAAGCTGCAATAAACAAGTTAACAACAACAATTGCATTCATTTTATGTTTCAGG
TTCAGGGGGAGGTGTGGGAGGTTTTTTAAAGCAAGTAAAACCTCTACAAATGTGGTATGGCTGATTATGA
TCCTCTGGAGATCTATTCCTTTGCCCTCGGACGAGTGCTGGGGCGTCGGTTTCCACTATCGGCGAGTACT
TCTACACAGCCATCGGTCCAGACGGCCGCGCTTCTGCGGGCGATTTGTGTACGCCCGACAGTCCCGGCTC
CGGATCGGACGATTGCGTCGCATCGACCCTGCGCCCAAGCTGCATCATCGAAATTGCCGTCAACCAAGCT
CTGATAGAGTTGGTCAAGACCAATGCGGAGCATATACGCCCGGAGCCGCGGCGATCCTGCAAGCTCCGGA
TGCCTCCGCTCGAAGTAGCGCGTCTGCTGCTCCATACAAGCCAACCACGGCCTCCAGAAGAAGATGTTGG
CGACCTCGTATTGGGAATCCCCGAACATCGCCTCGCTCCAGTCAATGACCGCTGTTATGCGGCCATTGTC
CGTCAGGACATTGTTGGAGCCGAAATCCGCGTGCACGAGGTGCCGGACTTCGGGGCAGTCCTCGGCCCAA
AGCATCAGCTCATCGAGAGCCTGCGCGACGGACGCACTGACGGTGTCGTCCATCACAGTTTGCCAGTGAT
ACACATGGGGATCAGCAATCGCGCATATGAAATCACGCCACGTAGTGTATTGACCGATTCCTTGCGGTCC
GAATGGGCCGAACCCGCTCGTCTGGCTAAGATCGGCCGCAGCGATCGCATCCATGGCCTCCGCGACCGGC
TGCAGAACAGCGGGCAGTTCGGTTTCAGGCAGGTCTTGCAACGTGACACCCTGTGCACGGCGGGAGATGC
AATAGGTCAGGCTCTCGCTGAATTCCCCAATGTCAAGCACTTCCGGAATCGGGAGCGCGGCCGATGCAAA
GTGCCGATGAACATAACGATCTTTGTAGAAACCATCGGCGCAGCTATTTACCCGCAGGACATATCCACGC
CCTCCTACATCGAAGCTGAAAGCACGAGATTCTTCGCCCTCCGAGAGCTGCATCAGGTCGGAGACGCTGT
CGAACTTTTCGATCAGAAACTTCTCGACAGACGTCGCGGTGAGTTCAGGCTTTTTCATGGGGCCGGGGTT
CTCCTCCACGTCGCCGGCCTGCTTCAGCAGGCTGAAGTTGGTGGCGCCGCTGCCCCCGGGGAGCATGTCA
AGGTCAAAATCGTCAAGAGCGTCAGCAGGCAGCATATCAAGGTCAAAGTCGTCAAGGGCATCGGCTGGGA
GCATGTCTAAGTCAAAATCGTCAAGGGCGTCGGTCGGCCCGCCGCTTTCGCACTTTAGCTGTTTCTCCAG
GCCACATATGATTAGTTCCAGGCCGAAAAGGAAGGCAGGTTCGGCTCCCTGCCGGTCGAACAGCTCAATT
GCTTGTTTCAGAAGTGGGGGCATAGAATCGGTGGTAGGTGTCTCTCTTTCCTCTTTTGCTACTTGATGCT
CCTGTTCCTCCAATACGCAGCCCAGTGTAAAGTGGCCCACGGCGGACAGAGCGTACAGTGCGTTCTCCAG
GGAGAAGCCTTGCTGACACAGGAACGCGAGCTGATTTTCCAGGGTTTCGTACTGTTTCTCTGTTGGGCGG
GTGCCGAGATGCACTTTAGCCCCGTCACGATGTGAGAGGAGAGCACAGCGGTATGACTTGGCGTTGTTCC
GCAGAAAGTCTTGCCATGACTCGCCTTCCAGGGGGCAGGAGTGGGTATGATGCCTGTCCAGCATCTCGAT
TGGCAGGGCATCGAGCAGGGCCCGCTTGTTCTTCACGTGCCAGTACAGGGTAGGCTGCTCAACTCCCAGC
TTTTGAGCGAGTTTCCTTGTCGTCAGGCCTTCGATACCGACTCCATTGAGTAATTCCAGAGCAGAGTTTA
TGACTTTGCTCTTGTCCAGTCTAGACATCTTATCGTCATCGTCTTTGTAATCCATGGTGGCGGATCCCGC
GTCACGACACCTGTGTTCTGGCGGCAAACCCGTTGCGAAAAAGAACGTTCACGGCGACTACTGCACTTAT
ATACGGTTCTCCCCCACCCTCGGGAAAAAGGCGGAGCCAGTACACGACATCACTTTCCCAGTTTACCCCG
CGCCACCTTCTCTAGGCACCGGTTCAATTGCCGACCCCTCCCCCCAACTTCTCGGGCACTGTGGGCCATG
TGCGCTCTGCCCCATGGTAATAGCCATGACTAATACGTAGATGTACTGCCAAGTAGGAAAGTGCCATAAG
GTCATGTACTGGGCATAATGCCAGGCGGGCCATTTACCGTCATTGACGTCAATAGGGGGCGTACTTGGCA
TATGATACACTTGATGTACTGCCAAGTGGGCAGTTTACCGTAAATACTCCACCCATTGACGTCAATGGAA
AGTGCCTATTGGCGTTACTATGGGAACATACGTCATTATTGACGTCAATGGGCGGGGGTCGTTGGGCGGT
CAGCCAGGCGGGCCATTTACCGTAAGTTATGTAACGCGGAACTCCATATATGGGCTATGAACTAATGACC
CCGTAATTGATTACTATTAATAACTAGTCAATAATCAATGTCATAAGCTCTAATCGCATAATCGAGCTAA
GAGCGATTAATATGCTTAGCTAGCTTAGCTAAGCTAGATTTCTCTATTCTCCCACAATATATAGCAGCTA
TTAGCTTAGCAGTCCGAATACGATCGTCCACGATCCATAAGCGTAACACATTTGAGTAGCGACTGACGGG
CACCGGAGCCACTCGAGTGGAATTATCACCTCGAGTTTACTCCCTATCAGTGATAGAGAACGTATGAAGA
GTTTACTCCCTATCAGTGATAGAGAACGTATGCAGACTTTACTCCCTATCAGTGATAGAGAACGTATAAG
GAGTTTACTCCCTATCAGTGATAGAGAACGTATGACCAGTTTACTCCCTATCAGTGATAGAGAACGTATC
TACAGTTTACTCCCTATCAGTGATAGAGAACGTATATCCAGTTTACTCCCTATCAGTGATAGAGAACGTA
TAAGCTTGCCTATATAAGCAGAGCTCGTTTAGTGAACCGTCAGATCGCCTGGAGACGCCATCCACGCTGT
TTTGACCTCCATAGAAGACACCGGGACCGATCCAGCCTACCACAAGTTTGTACAAAAAAGCAGGCTTAGC
CACCATGTCAGAGGAGTGCGGGCGGACTACAGCCCTGGCGGCCGGGAGGACTCGCAAAGGCGCCGGGGAA
GAGGGACTGGTGAGCCCCGAGGGAGCGGGGGACGAGGACTCGTGCTCCTCCTCGGCCCCGCTGTCCCCGT
CGTCCTCGCCCCGGTCCATGGCCTCGGGCTCCGGCTGCCCTCCTGGCAAGTGTGTGTGCAACAGTTGCGG
CCTGGAGATCGTGGACAAATACCTTCTCAAGGTGAATGACCTATGCTGGCATGTCCGGTGTCTCTCCTGC
AGTGTTTGCAGAACCTCCCTAGGAAGGCACACCAGCTGTTATATTAAAGACAAAGACATTTTCTGCAAAC
TTGATTATTTCAGAAGGTATGGAACTCGCTGCTCTCGATGTGGGAGACACATCCATTCTACTGACTGGGT
CCGGAGAGCCAAGGGGAATGTCTATCACTTGGCATGCTTTGCCTGCTTTTCCTGCAAAAGGCAACTTTCC
ACAGGAGAGGAGTTTGCTTTGGTGGAAGAGAAAGTCCTCTGCAGAGTACATTATGACTGCATGCTGGATA
ATTTAAAAAGAGAAGTAGAAAATGGGAATGGGATTAGTGTGGAAGGTGCCCTCCTCACAGAGCAAGATGT
TAACCATCCAAAACCAGCAAAAAGAGCTCGGACCAGCTTTACAGCAGATCAGCTTCAGGTTATGCAAGCA
CAATTTGCTCAGGACAACAACCCAGATGCACAGACACTCCAGAAATTGGCAGAAAGGACAGGCTTGAGCA
GACGTGTGATACAGGTGTGGTTTCAGAATTGTAGAGCACGCCACAAGAAACACGTCAGTCCTAATCACTC
ATCCTCCACCCCAGTCACAGCAGCCCCACCCTCCAGGCTGTCTCCACCCATGTTAGAAGAAATGGCTTAT
TCTGCCTACGTGCCCCAAGATGGAACGATGTTAACTGCGCTGCATAGTTATATGGATGCTCATTCACCAA
CAACTCTTGGACTCCAGCCCTTGTTACCCCATTCAATGACACAACTGCCAATAAGTCATACCTAATACCC
AGCTTTCTTGTACAAAGTGGTATACCCATACGATGTTCCAGATTACGCTTAACTTTCTCCGCGATCCAGA
CATGATAAGATACATTGATGAGTTTGGACAAACCAAAACTAGAATGCAGTGAAAAAAATGCCTTATTTGT
GAAATTTGTGATGCTATTGCCTTATTTGTAACCATTATAAGCTGCAATAAACAAGTTATCTATAACAAGA
AAATATATATATAATAAGTTATCACGTAAGTAGAACATGAAATAACAATATAATTATCGTATGAGTTAAA
TCTTAAAAGTCACGTAAAAGATAATCATGCGTCATTTTGACTCACGCGGTCGTTATAGTTCAAAATCAGT
GACACTTACCGCATTGACAAGCACGCCTCACGGGAGCTCCAAGCGGCGACTGAGATGTCCTAAATGCACA
GCGACGGATTCGCGCTATTTAGAAAGAGAGAGCAATATTTCAAGAATGCATGCGTCAATTTTACGCAGAC
TATCTTTCTAGGGTTAAGAATTCACTGGCCGTCGTTTTACAACGTCGTGACTGGGAAAACCCTGGCGTTA
CCCAACTTAATCGCCTTGCAGCACATCCCCCTTTCGCCAGCTGGCGTAATAGCGAAGAGGCCCGCACCGA
TCGCCCTTCCCAACAGTTGCGCAGCCTGAATGGCGAATGGCGCCTGATGCGGTATTTTCTCCTTACGCAT
CTGTGCGGTATTTCACACCGCATATGGTGCACTCTCAGTACAATCTGCTCTGATGCCGCATAGTTAAGCC
AGCCCCGACACCCGCCAACACCCGCTGACGCGCCCTGACGGGCTTGTCTGCTCCCGGCATCCGCTTACAG
ACAAGCTGTGACCATGTCTCCGGGAGCTGCATGTGTCAGAGGTTTTCACCGTCATCACCGAAACACGCGA
GTTCGAAAGGGCCTCGTGATACGCCTATTTTTATAGGTTAATGTCATGATAATAATGGTTTCTTAGACGT
CAGGTGGCACTTTTCGGGGAAATGTGCGCGGAACCCCTATTTGTTTATTTTTCTAAATACATTCAAATAT
GTATCCGCTCATGAGACAATAACCCTGATAAATGCTTCAATAATATTGAAAAAGGAAGAGTATGAGTATT
CAACATTTCCGTGTCGCCCTTATTCCCTTTTTTGCGGCATTTTGCCTTCCTGTTTTTGCTCACCCAGAAA
CGCTGGTGAAAGTAAAAGATGCTGAAGATCAGTTGGGTGCACGAGTGGGTTACATCGAACTGGATCTCAA
CAGCGGTAAGATCCTTGAGAGTTTTCGCCCCGAAGAACGTTTTCCAATGATGAGCACTTTTAAAGTTCTG
CTATGTGGCGCGGTATTATCCCGTATTGACGCCGGGCAAGAGCAACTCGGTCGCCGCATACACTATTCTC
AGAATGACTTGGTTGAGTACTCACCAGTCACAGAAAAGCATCTTACGGATGGCATGACAGTAAGAGAATT
ATGCAGTGCTGCCATAACCATGAGTGATAACACTGCGGCCAACTTACTTCTGACAACGATCGGAGGACCG
AAGGAGCTAACCGCTTTTTTGCACAACATGGGGGATCATGTAACTCGCCTTGATCGTTGGGAACCGGAGC
TGAATGAAGCCATACCAAACGACGAGCGTGACACCACGATGCCTGTAGCAATGGCAACAACGTTGCGCAA
ACTATTAACTGGCGAACTACTTACTCTAGCTTCCCGGCAACAATTAATAGACTGGATGGAGGCGGATAAA
GTTGCAGGACCACTTCTGCGCTCGGCCCTTCCGGCTGGCTGGTTTATTGCTGATAAATCTGGAGCCGGTG
AGCGTGGTTCACGCGGTATCATTGCAGCACTGGGGCCAGATGGTAAGCCCTCCCGTATCGTAGTTATCTA
CACGACGGGGAGTCAGGCAACTATGGATGAACGAAATAGACAGATCGCTGAGATAGGTGCCTCACTGATT
AAGCATTGGTAACTGTCAGACCAAGTTTACTCATATATACTTTAGATTGATTTAAAACTTCATTTTTAAT
TTAAAAGGATCTAGGTGAAGATCCTTTTTGATAATCTCATGACCAAAATCCCTTAACGTGAGTTTTCGTT
CCACTGAGCGTCAGACCCCGTAGAAAAGATCAAAGGATCTTCTTGAGATCCTTTTTTTCTGCGCGTAATC
TGCTGCTTGCAAACAAAAAAACCACCGCTACCAGCGGTGGTTTGTTTGCCGGATCAAGAGCTACCAACTC
TTTTTCCGAAGGTAACTGGCTTCAGCAGAGCGCAGATACCAAATACTGTTCTTCTAGTGTAGCCGTAGTT
AGGCCACCACTTCAAGAACTCTGTAGCACCGCCTACATACCTCGCTCTGCTAATCCTGTTACCAGTGGCT
GCTGCCAGTGGCGATAAGTCGTGTCTTACCGGGTTGGACTCAAGACGATAGTTACCGGATAAGGCGCAGC
GGTCGGGCTGAACGGGGGGTTCGTGCACACAGCCCAGCTTGGAGCGAACGACCTACACCGAACTGAGATA
CCTACAGCGTGAGCTATGAGAAAGCGCCACGCTTCCCGAAGGGAGAAAGGCGGACAGGTATCCGGTAAGC
GGCAGGGTCGGAACAGGAGAGCGCACGAGGGAGCTTCCAGGGGGAAACGCCTGGTATCTTTATAGTCCTG
TCGGGTTTCGCCACCTCTGACTTGAGCGTCGATTTTTGTGATGCTCGTCAGGGGGGCGGAGCCTATGGAA
AAACGCCAGCAACGCGGCCTTTTTACGGTTCCTGGCCTTTTGCTGGCCTTTTGCTCACATGTTCTTTCCT
GCGTTATCCCCTGATTCTGTGGATAACCGTATTACCGCCTTTGAGTGAGCTGATACCGCTCGCCGCAGCC
GAACGACCGAGCGCAGCGAGTCAGTGAGCGAGGAAGCGGATGAGCGCCCAATACGCAAACCGCCTCTCAC
CGCGCGTTGGCCGATTCATTAATGCAGCTGGCACGACAGGTTTCCCGACTGGAAAGCGGGCAGTGAGCGC
AACGCAAACCGCCTCTCCCCGCGCGTTGGCCGATTCATTAATGCAGCTGGCACGACAGGTTTCCCGACTG
GAAAGCGGGCAGTGAGCGCAACGCAATTAATGTGAGTTAGCTCACTCATTAGGCACCCCAGGCTTTACAC
TTTATGCTTCCGGCTCGTATGTTGTGTGGAA
